Addgene plasmid #228788: pAcBac3-pAAFRS-8xYtR-EGFP-3TAA- 40TGA-152TAG-TEV-3xUAA
Purpose: EcTyr aaRS/tRNA system for pAAF incorporation with EGFP containing three stop codons for triple suppression
Depositing lab: Abhishek Chatterjee. Depositing organization: Boston College. Publication: An Efficient Opal-Suppressor Tryptophanyl Pair Creates New Routes for Simultaneously Incorporating up to Three Distinct Noncanonical Amino Acids into Proteins in Mammalian Cells. Osgood AO, Zheng Y, Roy SJS, Biris N, Hussain M, Loynd C, Jewel D, Italia JS, Chatterjee A. Angew Chem Int Ed Engl. 2023 May 2;62(19):e202219269. doi: 10.1002/anie.202219269. Epub 2023 Apr 12. PubMed 36905325.
Backbone
  Vector backbone: pAcBac3
  Total vector size (bp): 15070
  Vector type: Mammalian Expression ; Baculoviral
Growth in bacteria
  Bacterial resistance: Ampicillin, 100 μg/mL
  Growth temperature: 37°C
  Growth strain: DH5alpha
  Copy number: High Copy
Gene/Insert 1
  Gene/Insert name: EcTyrRS (alt names: E. coli tyrosyl synthetase; pAAFRS)
  Species: E. coli
Gene/Insert 2
  Gene/Insert name: EcYtR
  Species: E. coli
  Mutation: TAG suppressor
Gene/Insert 3
  Gene/Insert name: EGFP*** (alt name: EGFP-3-TAA-40-TGA-152-TAG)
Gene/Insert 4
  Gene/Insert name: TEV protease
Terms and licenses: Academic/Nonprofit Terms; Industry Terms: Not Available to Industry
How to cite: pAcBac3-pAAFRS-8xYtR-EGFP-3TAA- 40TGA-152TAG-TEV-3xUAA was a gift from Abhishek Chatterjee (Addgene plasmid # 228788 ; http://n2t.net/addgene:228788 ; RRID:Addgene_228788)
