[The description below was written by a language model from this plasmid's Addgene catalogue record and pLannotate feature annotations shown in this document.]
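Description:
pAcBac3-pAAFRS-8xYtR-EGFP-3TAA-40TGA-152TAG-TEV-3xUAA is a 15 kb genetic code expansion plasmid built on the pAcBac3 backbone, a dual-purpose vector that can be transfected directly into mammalian cells or used to generate a baculovirus for mammalian transduction. It is maintained in E. coli through a high-copy ColE1/pUC-type origin with ampicillin resistance, and it also carries an f1 origin. The payload lies between the Tn7R and Tn7L ends of a mini-Tn7 element together with a gentamicin resistance gene, an arrangement that allows transposition into a baculoviral bacmid. A polyhedrin promoter driving VSV-G, followed by an SV40 polyadenylation signal, would pseudotype the resulting virions with a glycoprotein that improves entry into mammalian cells.

The suppression machinery consists of an E. coli tyrosyl-tRNA synthetase variant (pAAFRS, recorded as being for pAAF incorporation) placed downstream of a human UbC promoter with a bGH poly(A) signal, plus eight copies of the E. coli tyrosyl amber (TAG) suppressor tRNA. The tRNA copies are arranged as four repeats, each pairing one U6-driven and one H1-type Pol III-driven tRNA. On the opposite strand, a CAG-style promoter (CMV enhancer, chicken β-actin promoter, chimeric intron) drives an EGFP reporter interrupted by three different stop codons, TAA at position 3, TGA at 40 and TAG at 152. A TEV protease sequence follows EGFP, and the name suggests three consecutive UAA terminators. A WPRE and rabbit β-globin poly(A) signal complete this cassette.

Full-length fluorescent EGFP requires simultaneous readthrough of all three stops. This plasmid supplies only the TAG-decoding pair, so it is presumably combined with other constructs providing the TAA and TGA suppressors. The role of the TEV element is not stated in the record.
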