Features (pLannotate 1.2.2; 45 found; start..end, strand, type, name):
    168..622     +  rep_origin     f1 ori (sequence partly withheld): f1 bacteriophage origin of replication; arrow indicates direction of (+) strand synthesis
    648..752     +  promoter       AmpR promoter: bla
    753..1613    +  CDS            AmpR: β-lactamase; bla; confers resistance to ampicillin, carbenicillin, and related antibiotics
   1784..2372    +  rep_origin     ori: high-copy-number ColE1/pMB1/pBR322/pUC origin of replication
   2558..2609    -  misc_feature   bom (fragment): basis of mobility region from pBR322
   2677..2901    -  mobile_element Tn7R: mini-Tn7 element (right end of the Tn7 transposon) Tn7
   2968..3501    -  CDS            GmR: gentamycin acetyltransferase; aacC1; confers resistance to gentamycin
   3690..3718    -  promoter       Pc promoter: intI1 (promoter lies within the coding sequence); class 1 integron promoter
   3696..4055    -  CDS            YPR2_ECOLX (fragment): Protein predicted: Swiss-Prot protein existence level 4. From Escherichia coli.
   4075..4102    -  rep_origin     f1 ori (fragment): f1 bacteriophage origin of replication; arrow indicates direction of (+) strand synthesis
   4123..4144    -  promoter       SV40 promoter (fragment): SV40 enhancer and early promoter
   4148..4372    -  polyA_signal   bGH poly(A) signal: bovine growth hormone polyadenylation signal
   4419..5690    -  CDS            tyrS: SYY_ECOLI - Experimental evidence at protein level: Swiss-Prot protein existence level 1. Catalyzes the attachment of L-tyrosine to tRNA(Tyr) in a two- step reaction: tyrosine is first activated by ATP to form Tyr-AMP and then transferred to the acceptor end of tRNA(Tyr) (PubMed:4292198, PubMed:4579631). Can also mischarge tRNA(Tyr) with D-tyrosine, leading to the formation of D-tyrosyl-tRNA(Tyr), which can be hydrolyzed by the D-aminoacyl-tRNA deacylase (PubMed:4292198). In vitro, can also use the non-natural amino acid azatyrosine (PubMed:11006270). From Escherichia coli (strain K12).
   5716..5734    -  promoter       T7 promoter: promoter for bacteriophage T7 RNA polymerase
   5750..5783    -  LTR            5' LTR (truncated) (fragment): truncated 5' long terminal repeat (LTR) from HIV-1
   5787..6186    -  promoter       UbC promoter: human ubiquitin C promoter
   6209..6290    -  ncRNA          tRNA: Accession: RF00005 - tRNA
   6296..6390    -  promoter       H1-2O2 promoter: doxycycline-inducible variant of the human H1 RNA promoter (Henriksen et al., 2007)
   6398..6479    -  tRNA           supF (fragment): E. coli amber-suppressor tyrosine tRNA
   6488..6728    -  promoter       U6 promoter: RNA polymerase III promoter for human U6 snRNA
   6751..6832    -  ncRNA          tRNA: Accession: RF00005 - tRNA
   6838..6932    -  promoter       H1-2O2 promoter: doxycycline-inducible variant of the human H1 RNA promoter (Henriksen et al., 2007)
   6940..7021    -  tRNA           supF (fragment): E. coli amber-suppressor tyrosine tRNA
   7030..7270    -  promoter       U6 promoter: RNA polymerase III promoter for human U6 snRNA
   7293..7374    -  ncRNA          tRNA: Accession: RF00005 - tRNA
   7380..7474    -  promoter       H1-2O2 promoter: doxycycline-inducible variant of the human H1 RNA promoter (Henriksen et al., 2007)
   7482..7563    -  tRNA           supF (fragment): E. coli amber-suppressor tyrosine tRNA
   7572..7812    -  promoter       U6 promoter: RNA polymerase III promoter for human U6 snRNA
   7835..7916    -  ncRNA          tRNA: Accession: RF00005 - tRNA
   7922..8016    -  promoter       H1-2O2 promoter: doxycycline-inducible variant of the human H1 RNA promoter (Henriksen et al., 2007)
   8024..8105    -  tRNA           supF (fragment): E. coli amber-suppressor tyrosine tRNA
   8114..8354    -  promoter       U6 promoter: RNA polymerase III promoter for human U6 snRNA
   8367..8385    -  enhancer       CMV enhancer (fragment): human cytomegalovirus immediate early enhancer
   8518..8821    +  enhancer       CMV enhancer: human cytomegalovirus immediate early enhancer
   8823..9100    +  promoter       chicken β-actin promoter: No description available
   9101..10117   +  intron         chimeric intron: chimera between introns from chicken β-actin and rabbit β-globin
  10185..10904   +  CDS            EGFP: EGFP is a basic (constitutively fluorescent) green fluorescent protein published in 1996, derived from Aequorea victoria. It is reported to be a rapidly-maturing weak dimer with moderate acid sensitivity.
  11013..11720   +  CDS            TEV protease: tobacco etch virus protease (Kapust et al., 2001)
  11780..12368   +  misc_feature   WPRE: woodchuck hepatitis virus posttranscriptional regulatory element
  12501..12556   +  polyA_signal   β-globin poly(A) signal: rabbit β-globin polyadenylation signal (Gil and Proudfoot, 1987)
  12908..12999   +  promoter       polyhedrin promoter: polh from Autographa californica; promoter for the baculovirus polyhedrin gene
  13058..14591   +  CDS            VSV-G (fragment) (sequence partly withheld): vesicular stomatitis virus G glycoprotein Indiana strain
  14620..14703   +  CDS            large T antigen (fragment): large T antigen from SV40 (simian virus 40)
  14726..14860   +  polyA_signal   SV40 poly(A) signal: SV40 polyadenylation signal
  14889..15054   -  mobile_element Tn7L: mini-Tn7 element (left end of the Tn7 transposon) Tn7
>Addgene plasmid #228788 | pAcBac3-pAAFRS-8xYtR-EGFP-3TAA- 40TGA-152TAG-TEV-3xUAA | addgene full sequence | sequence record 455604 | Addgene NGS Result
CCTGTTATGTTTTTAATCAAACATCCTGCCAACTCCATGTGACAAACCGTCATCTTCGGCTACTTTTTCT
CTGTCACAGAATGAAAATTTTTCTGTCATCTCTTCGTTATTAATGTTTGTAATTGACTGAATATCAACGC
TTATTTGCAGCCTGAATGGCGAATGGG
[124 nt withheld, positions 168-291]
C
[91 nt withheld, positions 293-383]
A
[49 nt withheld, positions 385-433]
CCTTTGACGTTGGAGTCCACGTTCTT
[37 nt withheld, positions 460-496]
ACCCTATCTCGGTCTATTCTTTTGATTTATAAGGGATTTTGCCGATTTCGGCCTATTGGTTAAAAAATGA
GCTGATTTAACAAAAATTTAACGCGAATTTTAACAAAATATTAACGCTTACAATTTAGGTGGCACTTTTC
GGGGAAATGTGCGCGGAACCCCTATTTGTTTATTTTTCTAAATACATTCAAATATGTATCCGCTCATGAG
ACAATAACCCTGATAAATGCTTCAATAATATTGAAAAAGGAAGAGTATGAGTATTCAACATTTCCGTGTC
GCCCTTATTCCCTTTTTTGCGGCATTTTGCCTTCCTGTTTTTGCTCACCCAGAAACGCTGGTGAAAGTAA
AAGATGCTGAAGATCAGTTGGGTGCACGAGTGGGTTACATCGAACTGGATCTCAACAGCGGTAAGATCCT
TGAGAGTTTTCGCCCCGAAGAACGTTTTCCAATGATGAGCACTTTTAAAGTTCTGCTATGTGGCGCGGTA
TTATCCCGTATTGACGCCGGGCAAGAGCAACTCGGTCGCCGCATACACTATTCTCAGAATGACTTGGTTG
AGTACTCACCAGTCACAGAAAAGCATCTTACGGATGGCATGACAGTAAGAGAATTATGCAGTGCTGCCAT
AACCATGAGTGATAACACTGCGGCCAACTTACTTCTGACAACGATCGGAGGACCGAAGGAGCTAACCGCT
TTTTTGCACAACATGGGGGATCATGTAACTCGCCTTGATCGTTGGGAACCGGAGCTGAATGAAGCCATAC
CAAACGACGAGCGTGACACCACGATGCCTGTAGCAATGGCAACAACGTTGCGCAAACTATTAACTGGCGA
ACTACTTACTCTAGCTTCCCGGCAACAATTAATAGACTGGATGGAGGCGGATAAAGTTGCAGGACCACTT
CTGCGCTCGGCCCTTCCGGCTGGCTGGTTTATTGCTGATAAATCTGGAGCCGGTGAGCGTGGGTCTCGCG
GTATCATTGCAGCACTGGGGCCAGATGGTAAGCCCTCCCGTATCGTAGTTATCTACACGACGGGGAGTCA
GGCAACTATGGATGAACGAAATAGACAGATCGCTGAGATAGGTGCCTCACTGATTAAGCATTGGTAACTG
TCAGACCAAGTTTACTCATATATACTTTAGATTGATTTAAAACTTCATTTTTAATTTAAAAGGATCTAGG
TGAAGATCCTTTTTGATAATCTCATGACCAAAATCCCTTAACGTGAGTTTTCGTTCCACTGAGCGTCAGA
CCCCGTAGAAAAGATCAAAGGATCTTCTTGAGATCCTTTTTTTCTGCGCGTAATCTGCTGCTTGCAAACA
AAAAAACCACCGCTACCAGCGGTGGTTTGTTTGCCGGATCAAGAGCTACCAACTCTTTTTCCGAAGGTAA
CTGGCTTCAGCAGAGCGCAGATACCAAATACTGTTCTTCTAGTGTAGCCGTAGTTAGGCCACCACTTCAA
GAACTCTGTAGCACCGCCTACATACCTCGCTCTGCTAATCCTGTTACCAGTGGCTGCTGCCAGTGGCGAT
AAGTCGTGTCTTACCGGGTTGGACTCAAGACGATAGTTACCGGATAAGGCGCAGCGGTCGGGCTGAACGG
GGGGTTCGTGCACACAGCCCAGCTTGGAGCGAACGACCTACACCGAACTGAGATACCTACAGCGTGAGCT
ATGAGAAAGCGCCACGCTTCCCGAAGGGAGAAAGGCGGACAGGTATCCGGTAAGCGGCAGGGTCGGAACA
GGAGAGCGCACGAGGGAGCTTCCAGGGGGAAACGCCTGGTATCTTTATAGTCCTGTCGGGTTTCGCCACC
TCTGACTTGAGCGTCGATTTTTGTGATGCTCGTCAGGGGGGCGGAGCCTATGGAAAAACGCCAGCAACGC
GGCCTTTTTACGGTTCCTGGCCTTTTGCTGGCCTTTTGCTCACATGTTCTTTCCTGCGTTATCCCCTGAT
TCTGTGGATAACCGTATTACCGCCTTTGAGTGAGCTGATACCGCTCGCCGCAGCCGAACGACCGAGCGCA
GCGAGTCAGTGAGCGAGGAAGCGGAAGAGCGCCTGATGCGGTATTTTCTCCTTACGCATCTGTGCGGTAT
TTCACACCGCATAGACCAGCCGCGTAACCTGGCAAAATCGGTTACGGTTGAGTAATAAATGGATGCCCTG
CGTAAGCGGGTGTGGGCGGACAATAAAGTCTTAAACTGAACAAAATAGATCTAAACTATGACAATAAAGT
CTTAAACTAGACAGAATAGTTGTAAACTGAAATCAGTCCAGTTATGCTGTGAAAAAGCATACTGGACTTT
TGTTATGGCTAAAGCAAACTCTTCATTTTCTGAAGTGCAAATTGCCCGTCGTATTAAAGAGGGGCGTGGC
CAAGGGCATGGTAAAGACTATATTCGCGGCGTTGTGACAATTTACCGAACAACTCCGCGGCCGGGAAGCC
GATCTCGGCTTGAACGAATTGTTAGGTGGCGGTACTTGGGTCGATATCAAAGTGCATCACTTCTTCCCGT
ATGCCCAACTTTGTATAGAGAGCCACTGCGGGATCGTCACCGTAATCTGCTTGCACGTAGATCACATAAG
CACCAAGCGCGTTGGCCTCATGCTTGAGGAGATTGATGAGCGCGGTGGCAATGCCCTGCCTCCGGTGCTC
GCCGGAGACTGCGAGATCATAGATATAGATCTCACTACGCGGCTGCTCAAACTTGGGCAGAACGTAAGCC
GCGAGAGCGCCAACAACCGCTTCTTGGTCGAAGGCAGCAAGCGCGATGAATGTCTTACTACGGAGCAAGT
TCCCGAGGTAATCGGAGTCCGGCTGATGTTGGGAGTAGGTGGCTACGTCTCCGAACTCACGACCGAAAAG
ATCAAGAGCAGCCCGCATGGATTTGACTTGGTCAGGGCCGAGCCTACATGTGCGAATGATGCCCATACTT
GAGCCACCTAACTTTGTTTTAGGGCGACTGCCCTGCTGCGTAACATCGTTGCTGCTGCGTAACATCGTTG
CTGCTCCATAACATCAAACATCGACCCACGGCGTAACGCGCTTGCTGCTTGGATGCCCGAGGCATAGACT
GTACAAAAAAACAGTCATAACAAGCCATGAAAACCGCCACTGCGCCGTTACCACCGCTGCGTTCGGTCAA
GGTTCTGGACCAGTTGCGTGAGCGCATACGCTACTTGCATTACAGTTTACGAACCGAACAGGCTTATGTC
AACTGGGTTCGTGCCTTCATCCGTTTCCACGGTGTGCGTCACCCGGCAACCTTGGGCAGCAGCGAAGTCG
AGGCATTTCTGTCCTGGCTGGCGAACGAGCGCAAGGTTTCGGTCTCCACGCATCGTCAGGCATTGGCGGC
CTTGCTGTTCTTCTACGGCAAGGTGCTGTGCACGGATCTGCCCTTGCTTCAGGAGATCGGTAGACCTCGG
CCGTCGCGGCGCTTGCCGGTGGTGCTGACCCCGGATGAAGTGGTTCGCATCCTCGGTTTTCTGGAAGGCG
AGCATCGTTTGTTCGCCCAGGACTCTAGCTATAGTTCTAGTGGTTGGCTACGTACCCGTAGTGGCTATGG
CAGGGCTTGCGCTTAATGCGCCGCTACAGGGCGCGTGGGGATACCCCCTAGAGCCCCAGCTGGTTCTTTC
CGCCTCAGAAGCCATAGAGCCCACCGCATCCCCAGCATGCCTGCTATTGTCTTCCCAATCCTCCCCCTTG
CTGTCCTGCCCCACCCCACCCCCCAGAATAGAATGACACCTACTCAGACAATGCGATGCAATTTCCTCAT
TTTATTAGGAAAGGACAGTGGGAGTGGCACCTTCCAGGGTCAAGGAAGGCACGGGGGAGGGGCAAACAAC
AGATGGCTGGCAACTAGAAGGCACAGTCGAGGCTGATCAGCGGGTTTAAACGGGCCCTCTAGACTCGAGT
TATTTCCAGCAAATCAGACAGTAATTCTTTTTACCGCGACGCAGTAAGGTAAAACGACCAAACAGACGAT
CTTCTTCTTTAAAGAAGTATTCAGGATCGGACTGTTTTTCACCGTTAATGGTGATGGCATTGGAGGCGAT
AGTTTTACGTGCCTGACCACGGGAAGGTTGCAGTTCAGAATCGACCAGTGCCTGCATCAGGTCTGCGCCC
TTTTCCATCTCAACCATCGGTACGCCGTCCTGCGCCAGCTGTTCGAAGTCCGCTTCACTCAGCGCACTCA
AAGAACCGCTGAACAGGCATTCGGTAATACGTTTTGCCGCCTGTAAACCTTCTTCACCGTGAACCAGACG
AGTCACCTGCTCCGCCAGTACATACTGGGCGCGCGGTGCTTTACCGCTGTTTTTATCTTCTTCTTCCAGG
GCGTTGATCTCTTCAATGCTCATAAAGGTGAAGAACTTCAGGAAGCGGTAAACGTCGGCACGCGCAGTGT
TGATCCAGAACTGGTAGAATTTGTACGGGCTGGTTTTCTTCGGATCTAACCAGACTGCGCCGCCTTCAGT
TTTACCAAATTTGGTGCCATCTGCTTTAGTGATCAGCGGAACGGTCAGGCCAAACACCTGATTCTGATGC
AGACGACGGGTCAGGTCGATACCAGAAGTGATGTTACCCCACTGGTCAGAACCACCAATTTGCAGCACCA
CACCGTACTGTTTGTTACAACAGGCATAACAATAACCCTGCAACAGGTTGTAGGAAAACTCAGTGAACGA
AATCCCCTGATCTTCACGGTTGAGACGCTGCTTAACCGCTTCTTTGTTGATCATCTGGTTAACGGAGAAG
TGTTTGCCAATATCGCGCAGGAAGGTCAGCACATTCATATTGCCGAACCAGTCATAGTTGTTCGCCGCGA
TAGCAGAGTTTTCTCCACAGTCGAAATCGAGGAACGGGGCAACCTGCTTACGGATTTTGTCCACCCACTC
CTGAACAGTTTCTTCGGTGTTCAGCTTACGCTCGGCAGCTTTGAAGCTCGGGTCGCCAATCAGACCCGTC
GCGCCGCCTACAACCGCAACCGGCTTGTGGCCCGCCTGCTGGAAGCGTTTCAGGCATAACAATGGAACAA
GATGCCCCAAATGCAAGCTGTCAGCGGTAGGATCGAAGCCGCACCCGAGCGCGATCGGGCCTTGCGCCAG
TCGCTCTGCTAACGCTTCCTCGTCCGTCACCTGGGCTACCAGCCCCCGCTCTTGCAATTGTTTAATCAAG
TTACTGCTTGCCATGGTGGCGCTAGCCAGCTTGGGTCTCCCTATAGTGAGTCGTATTAATTTCGATAAGC
CAGTAAGCAGTGGGTTCTCTAGTTAGCCAGAGAGCTCTAGACCAAGTGACGATCACAGCGATCCACAAAC
AAGAACCGCGACCCAAATCCCGGCTGCGACGGAACTAGCTGTGCCACACCCGGCGCGTCCTTATATAATC
ATCGGCGTTCACCGCCCCACGGAGATCCCTCCGCAGAATCGCCGAGAAGGGACTACTTTTCCTCGCCTGT
TCCGCTCTCTGGAAAGAAAACCAGTGCCCTAGAGTCACCCAAGTCCCGTCCTAAAATGTCCTTCTGCTGA
TACTGGGGTTCTAAGGCCGAGTCTTATGAGCAGCGGGCCGCTGTCCTGAGCGTCCGGGCGGAAGGATCAG
GACGCTCGCTGCGCCCTTCGTCTGACGTGGCAGCGCTCGCCGTGAGGAGGGGGGCGCCCGCGGGAGGCGC
CAAAACCCGGCGCGGAGGCCTTCGAACGGCCACTAGCAAAAAATGGAGGGGGACGGATTCGAACCGCCGA
ACCCAAAGGGAGCGGATTTAGAGTCCGCCGCGTTTAGCCACTTCGCTACCCCTCCGGTGTCTCTATCACT
GATAGGGAACTTATAAGTCTCTATCACTGATAGGGATTTCACGTTTATGGTGATTTCCCAGAACACATAG
CGACATGCAAATATTAAAAAATGGTGGGGGAAGGATTCGAACCTTCGAAGTCTGTGACGGCAGATTTAGA
GTCTGCTCCCTTTGGCCGCTCGGGAACCCCACCGGTGTTTCGTCCTTTCCACAAGATATATAAAGCCAAG
AAATCGAAATACTTTCAAGTTACGGTAAGCATATGATAGTCCATTTTAAAACATAATTTTAAAACTGCAA
ACTACCCAAGAAATTATTACTTTCTACGTCACGTATTTTGTACTAATATCTTTGTGTTTACAGTCAAATT
AATTCTAATTATCTCTCTAACAGCCTTGTATCGTATATGCAAATATGAAGGAATCATGGGAAATAGGCCC
TCTTCCTGCCCGACCTAGCAAAAAATGGAGGGGGACGGATTCGAACCGCCGAACCCAAAGGGAGCGGATT
TAGAGTCCGCCGCGTTTAGCCACTTCGCTACCCCTCCGGTGTCTCTATCACTGATAGGGAACTTATAAGT
CTCTATCACTGATAGGGATTTCACGTTTATGGTGATTTCCCAGAACACATAGCGACATGCAAATATTAAA
AAATGGTGGGGGAAGGATTCGAACCTTCGAAGTCTGTGACGGCAGATTTAGAGTCTGCTCCCTTTGGCCG
CTCGGGAACCCCACCGGTGTTTCGTCCTTTCCACAAGATATATAAAGCCAAGAAATCGAAATACTTTCAA
GTTACGGTAAGCATATGATAGTCCATTTTAAAACATAATTTTAAAACTGCAAACTACCCAAGAAATTATT
ACTTTCTACGTCACGTATTTTGTACTAATATCTTTGTGTTTACAGTCAAATTAATTCTAATTATCTCTCT
AACAGCCTTGTATCGTATATGCAAATATGAAGGAATCATGGGAAATAGGCCCTCTTCCTGCCCGACCTAG
CAAAAAATGGAGGGGGACGGATTCGAACCGCCGAACCCAAAGGGAGCGGATTTAGAGTCCGCCGCGTTTA
GCCACTTCGCTACCCCTCCGGTGTCTCTATCACTGATAGGGAACTTATAAGTCTCTATCACTGATAGGGA
TTTCACGTTTATGGTGATTTCCCAGAACACATAGCGACATGCAAATATTAAAAAATGGTGGGGGAAGGAT
TCGAACCTTCGAAGTCTGTGACGGCAGATTTAGAGTCTGCTCCCTTTGGCCGCTCGGGAACCCCACCGGT
GTTTCGTCCTTTCCACAAGATATATAAAGCCAAGAAATCGAAATACTTTCAAGTTACGGTAAGCATATGA
TAGTCCATTTTAAAACATAATTTTAAAACTGCAAACTACCCAAGAAATTATTACTTTCTACGTCACGTAT
TTTGTACTAATATCTTTGTGTTTACAGTCAAATTAATTCTAATTATCTCTCTAACAGCCTTGTATCGTAT
ATGCAAATATGAAGGAATCATGGGAAATAGGCCCTCTTCCTGCCCGACCTAGCAAAAAATGGAGGGGGAC
GGATTCGAACCGCCGAACCCAAAGGGAGCGGATTTAGAGTCCGCCGCGTTTAGCCACTTCGCTACCCCTC
CGGTGTCTCTATCACTGATAGGGAACTTATAAGTCTCTATCACTGATAGGGATTTCACGTTTATGGTGAT
TTCCCAGAACACATAGCGACATGCAAATATTAAAAAATGGTGGGGGAAGGATTCGAACCTTCGAAGTCTG
TGACGGCAGATTTAGAGTCTGCTCCCTTTGGCCGCTCGGGAACCCCACCGGTGTTTCGTCCTTTCCACAA
GATATATAAAGCCAAGAAATCGAAATACTTTCAAGTTACGGTAAGCATATGATAGTCCATTTTAAAACAT
AATTTTAAAACTGCAAACTACCCAAGAAATTATTACTTTCTACGTCACGTATTTTGTACTAATATCTTTG
TGTTTACAGTCAAATTAATTCTAATTATCTCTCTAACAGCCTTGTATCGTATATGCAAATATGAAGGAAT
CATGGGAAATAGGCCCTCTTCCTGCCCGACCTAGTCAATAATCAATGTCAACGCGTATATCTGGCCCGTA
CATCGCGAAGCAGCGCAAAACGGATCCTGCAGGCTGATCACTGCTTGAGCCTAGTTATTAATAGTAATCA
ATTACGGGGTCATTAGTTCATAGCCCATATATGGAGTTCCGCGTTACATAACTTACGGTAAATGGCCCGC
CTGGCTGACCGCCCAACGACCCCCGCCCATTGACGTCAATAATGACGTATGTTCCCATAGTAACGCCAAT
AGGGACTTTCCATTGACGTCAATGGGTGGAGTATTTACGGTAAACTGCCCACTTGGCAGTACATCAAGTG
TATCATATGCCAAGTACGCCCCCTATTGACGTCAATGACGGTAAATGGCCCGCCTGGCATTATGCCCAGT
ACATGACCTTATGGGACTTTCCTACTTGGCAGTACATCTACGTATTAGTCATCGCTATTACCATGGTCGA
GGTGAGCCCCACGTTCTGCTTCACTCTCCCCATCTCCCCCCCCTCCCCACCCCCAATTTTGTATTTATTT
ATTTTTTAATTATTTTGTGCAGCGATGGGGGCGGGGGGGGGGGGGGGGCGCGCGCCRGGGGGGGSGGGGS
GGGGSGGGGGGSGGGGSGGGGSGRGGSGGRGAGGKGCGGCGGCAGCCAATCAGAGCGGCGCGCTCCGAAA
GTTTCCTTTTATGGCGAGGCGGCGGCGGCGGCGGCCCTATAAAAAGCGAAGCGCGCGGCGGGCGGGAGTC
GCTGCGCGCTGCCTTCGCCCCGTGCCCCGCTCCGCCGCCGCCTCGCGCCGCCCGCCCCGGCTCTGACTGA
CCGCGTTACTCCCACAGGTGAGCGGGCGGGACGGCCCTTCTCCTCCGGGCTGTAATTAGCGCTTGGTTTA
ATGACGGCTTGTTTCTTTTCTGTGGCTGCGTGAAAGCCTTGAGGGGCTCCGGGAGGGCCCTTTGTGCGGG
GGGAGCGGCTCGGGGGGTGCGTGCGTGTGTGTGTGCGTGGGGAGCGCCGCGTGCGGCTCCGCGCTGCCCG
GCGGCTGTGAGCGCTGCGGGCGCGGCGCGGGGCTTTGTGCGCTCCGCAGTGTGCGCGAGGGGAGCGCGGC
CGGGGGCGGTGCCCCGCGGTGCGGGGGGGGCTGCGAGGGGAACAAAGGCTGCGTGCGGGGTGTGTGCGTG
GGGGGGTGAGCAGGGGGTGTGGGCGCGTCGGTCGGGCTGCAACCCCCCCTGCACCCCCCTCCCCGAGTTG
CTGAGCACGGCCCGGCTTCGGGTGCGGGGCTCCGTACGGGGCGTGGCGCGGGGCTCGCCGTGCCGGGCGG
GGGGTGGCGGCAGGTGGGGGTGCCGGGCGGGGCGGGGCCGCCTCGGGCCGGGGRGGGCTCGGGGGRGGGG
CGCGGCGGCCCCCGGAGCGCCGGCGGCTGTCGAGGCGCGGCGAGCCGCAGCCATTGCCTTTTATGGTAAT
CGTGCGAGAGGGCGCAGGGACTTCCTTTGTCCCAAATCTGTGCGGAGCCGAAATCTGGGAGGCGCCGCCG
CACCCCCTCTAGCGGGCGCGGGGCGAAGCGGTGCGGCGCCGGCAGGAAGGAAATGGGCGGGGAGGGCCTT
CGTGCGTCGCCGCGCCGCCGTCCCCTTCTCCCTCTCCAGCCTCGGGGCTGTCCGCGGGGGGACGGCTGCC
TTCGGGGGGGACGGGGCAGGGCGGGGTTCGGCTTCTGGCGTGTGACCGGCGGCTCTAGAGCCTCTGCTAA
CCATGTTCATGCCTTCTTCTTTTTCCTACAGCTCCTGGGCAACGTGCTGGTTATTGTGCTGTCTCATCAT
TTTGGCAAAGAATTGGCCAAGGAGGCCCATGGTGTAGAGCAAGGGCGAGGAGCTGTTCACCGGGGTGGTG
CCCATCCTGGTCGAGCTGGACGGCGACGTAAACGGCCACAAGTTCAGCGTGTCCGGCGAGGGCGAGGGCG
ATGCCACTTGAGGCAAGCTGACCCTGAAGTTCATCTGCACCACCGGCAAGCTGCCCGTGCCCTGGCCCAC
CCTCGTGACCACCCTGACCTACGGCGTGCAGTGCTTCAGCCGCTACCCCGACCACATGAAGCAGCACGAC
TTCTTCAAGTCCGCCATGCCCGAAGGCTACGTCCAGGAGCGCACCATCTTCTTCAAGGACGACGGCAACT
ACAAGACCCGCGCCGAGGTGAAGTTCGAGGGCGACACCCTGGTGAACCGCATCGAGCTGAAGGGCATCGA
CTTCAAGGAGGACGGCAACATCCTGGGGCACAAGCTGGAGTACAACTACAACAGCCACAACGTCTAAATC
ATGGCCGACAAGCAGAAGAACGGCATCAAGGTGAACTTCAAGATCCGCCACAACATCGAGGACGGCAGCG
TGCAGCTCGCCGACCACTACCAGCAGAACACCCCCATCGGCGACGGCCCCGTGCTGCTGCCCGACAACCA
CTACCTGAGCACCCAGTCCGCCCTGAGCAAAGACCCCAACGAGAAGCGCGATCACATGGTCCTGCTGGAG
TTCGTGACCGCCGCCGGGATCACTCTCGGCATGGACGAGCTGTACAAGGGGCCCTTCGAACAAAAACTCA
TCTCAGAAGAGGATCTGAATATGCATACCGGTCATCATCACCATCACCATCATCACGAAAATCTTTATTT
TCAAGGTGGAGGAAGTGGAGAAAGTTTGTTTAAGGGGCCGCGTGATTACAACCCGATATCGAGCACCATT
TGTCATTTGACGAATGAATCTGATGGGCACACAACATCGTTGTATGGTATTGGATTTGGTCCCTTCATCA
TTACAAACAAGCACTTGTTTAGAAGAAATAATGGAACACTGTTGGTCCAATCACTACATGGTGTATTCAA
GGTCAAGAACACCACGACTTTGCAACAACACCTCATTGATGGGAGGGACATGATAATTATTCGCATGCCT
AAGGATTTCCCACCATTTCCTCAAAAGCTGAAATTTAGAGAGCCACAAAGGGAAGAGCGCATATGTCTTG
TGACAACCAACTTCCAAACTAAGAGCATGTCTAGCATGGTGTCAGACACTAGTTGCACATTCCCTTCATC
TGATGGCATATTCTGGAAGCATTGGATTCAAACCAAGGATGGGCAGTGTGGCAGTCCATTAGTATCAACT
AGAGATGGGTTCATTGTTGGTATACACTCAGCATCGAATTTCACCAACACAAACAATTATTTCACAAGCG
TGCCGAAAAACTTCATGGAATTGTTGACAAATCAGGAGGCGCAGCAGTGGGTTAGTGGTTGGCGATTAAA
TGCTGACTCAGTATTGTGGGGGGGCCATAAAGTTTTCATGGTGAAACCTGAAGAGCCTTTTCAGCCAGTT
AAGGAAGCGACTCAACTCATGAATCGTCGTCGCCGTCGCTAATAATAAGGCCTCTAAGGCCGAATTCAAC
GCGTTAAGTCGACAATCAACCTCTGGATTACAAAATTTGTGAAAGATTGACTGGTATTCTTAACTATGTT
GCTCCTTTTACGCTATGTGGATACGCTGCTTTAATGCCTTTGTATCATGCTATTGCTTCCCGTATGGCTT
TCATTTTCTCCTCCTTGTATAAATCCTGGTTGCTGTCTCTTTATGAGGAGTTGTGGCCCGTTGTCAGGCA
ACGTGGCGTGGTGTGCACTGTGTTTGCTGACGCAACCCCCACTGGTTGGGGCATTGCCACCACCTGTCAG
CTCCTTTCCGGGACTTTCGCTTTCCCCCTCCCTATTGCCACGGCGGAACTCATCGCCGCCTGCCTTGCCC
GCTGCTGGACAGGGGCTCGGCTGTTGGGCACTGACAATTCCGTGGTGTTGTCGGGGAAATCATCGTCCTT
TCCTTGGCTGCTCGCCTGTGTTGCCACCTGGATTCTGCGCGGGACGTCCTTCTGCTACGTCCCTTCGGCC
CTCAATCCAGCGGACCTTCCTTCCCGCGGCCTGCTGCCGGCTCTGCGGCCTCTTCCGCGTCTTCGCCTTC
GCCCTCAGACGAGTCGGATCTCCCTTTGGGCCGCCTCCCCGCGTCGACTTTAACTCGGCCAGCACAGTGG
TCGATCGACCAATGCCCTGGCTCACAAATACCACTGAGATCTTTTTCCCTCTGCCAAAAATTATGGGGAC
ATCATGAAGCCCCTTGAGCATCTGACTTCTGGCTAATAAAGGAAATTTATTTTCATTGCAATAGTGTGTT
GGAATTTTTTGTGTCTCTCACTCGGAAGGACATATGGGAGGGCAAATCATTTAAAACATCAGAATGAGTA
TTTGGTTTAGAGTTTGGCAACATATGCCCATATGCTGGCTGCCATGAACAAAGGTTGGCTATAAAGAGGT
CATCAGTATATGAAACAGCCCCCTGCTGTCCATTCCTTATTCCATAGAAAAGCCTTGACTTGAGGTTAGA
TTTTTTTTATATTTTGTTTTGTGTTATTTTTTTCTTTAACATCCCTAAAATTTTCCTTACATGTTTTACT
AGCCAGATTTTTCCTCCTCTCCTGACTACTCCCAGTCATAGCTGTCCCTCTTCTTTGCGGCCGCGGTCCG
TATACTCCGGAATATTAATAGATCATGGAGATAATTAAAATGATAACCATCTCGCAAATAAATAAGTATT
TTACTGTTTTCGTAACAGTTTTGTAATAAAAAAACCTATAAATATTCCGGATTATTCATACCGTCCCACC
ATCGGGCGCGAACTCCTAAAAAACCGCCACCATGAAGTGCCTTTTGTACTTAGCCTTTTTATTCATTGGG
GTGAATTGC
[1296 nt withheld, positions 13106-14401]
AATCCAATCGAGCTTGTAGAAGGTTGGTTCAGTAGTTGGAAAAGCTCTATTGCCTCTTTTTTCTTTATCA
TAGGGTTAATCATTGGACTATTCTTGGTTCTCCGAGTTGGTATCCATCTTTGCATTAAATTAAAGCACAC
CAAGAAAAGACAGATTTATACAGACATAGAGATGAACCGACTTGGAAAGTGATAAAAGCTTGTCGAGAAG
TACTAGAGGATCATAATCAGCCATACCACATTTGTAGAGGTTTTACTTGCTTTAAAAAACCTCCCACACC
TCCCCCTGAACCTGAAACATAAAATGAATGCAATTGTTGTTGTTAACTTGTTTATTGCAGCTTATAATGG
TTACAAATAAAGCAATAGCATCACAAATTTCACAAATAAAGCATTTTTTTCACTGCATTCTAGTTGTGGT
TTGTCCAAACTCATCAATGTATCTTATCATGTCTGGATCTGATCACTGCTTGAGCCTAGGAGATCCGAAC
CAGATAAGTGAAATCTAGTTCCAAACTATTTTGTCATTTTTAATTTTCGTATTAGCTTACGACGCTACAC
CCAGTTCCCATCTATTTTGTCACTCTTCCCTAAATAATCCTTAAAAACTCCATTTCCACCCCTCCCAGTT
CCCAACTATTTTGTCCGCCCACAGCGGGGCATTTTTCTT
